>Addgene plasmid #54973 | mCherry-Alpha-Actin2-C-18 | depositor partial sequence | sequence record 85359 | insert sequence
ACGTCAGATCCGCTAGCGCTACCGGTCGCCACCATGGTGAGCAAGGGCGAGGAGGATAACATGGCCATCA
TCAAGGAGTTCATGCGCTTCAAGGTGCACATGGAGGGCTCCGTGAACGGCCACGAGTTCGAGATCGAGGG
CGAGGGCGAGGGCCGCCCCTACGAGGGCACCCAGACCGCCAAGCTGAAGGTGACCAAGGGTGGCCCCCTG
CCCTTCGCCTGGGACATCCTGTCCCCTCAGTTCATGTACGGCTCCAAGGCCTACGTGAAGCACCCCGCCG
ACATCCCCGACTACTTGAAGCTGTCCTTCCCCGAGGGCTTCAAGTGGGAGCGCGTGATGAACTTCGAGGA
CGGCGGCGTGGTGACCGTGACCCAGGACTCCTCCCTGCAGGACGGCGAGTTCATCTACAAGGTGAAGCTG
CGCGGCACCAACTTCCCCTCCGACGGCCCCGTAATGCAGAAGAAGACCATGGGCTGGGAGGCCTCCTCCG
AGCGGATGTACCCCGAGGACGGCGCCCTGAAGGGCGAGATCAAGCAGAGGCTGAAGCTGAAGGACGGCGG
CCACTACGACGCTGAGGTCAAGACCACCTACAAGGCCAAGAAGCCCGTGCAGCTGCCCGGCGCCTACAAC
GTCAACATCAAGTTGGACATCACCTCCCACAACGAGGACTACACCATCGTGGAACAGTACGAACGCGCCG
AGGGCCGCCACTCCACCGGCGGCATGGACGAGCTGTACAAGTCCGGACTCAGATCTCGAGGAGGGTCCAG
CGGCGGTGGATCTGGGTCCAGCGGATGTGAAGAGGAAGACAGCACAGCCCTGGTGTGCGACAATGGTTCT
GGGCTCTGTAAGGCCGGCTTCGCTGGTGATGATGCTCCCAGGGCTGTTTTCCCATCCATCGTGGGACGTC
CCAGACATCAGGGAGTAATGGTTGGAATGGGCCAAAAAGACAGCTATGTGGGGGATGAAGCCCAGAGCAA
GAGAGGGATCCTGACGCTGAAGTATCCGATAGAACACGGCATCATCACCAACTGGGACGACATGGAAAAG
ATCTGGCACCACTCTTTCTATAACGAGCTTCGTGTGGCCCCTGAAGAGCATCCGACACTGCTGACAGAGG
CACCACTGAACCCTAAGGCCAACCGGGAGAAAATGACCCAGATTATGTTTGAGACCTTCAATGTCCCCGC
CATGTATGTGGCTATTCAGGCTGTGCTGTCCCTCTATGCCTCTGGACGTACAACTGGTATTGTGCTGGAC
TCTGGAGATGGTGTGACTCACAACGTGCCTATCTATGAGGGCTATGCCCTGCCTCATGCCATCATGCGTC
TGGACTTGGCTGGCCGAGATCTCACCGACTACCTCATGAAGATCCTGACTGAGCGTGGCTATTCCTTCGT
GACTACTGCCGAGCGTGAGATTGTCCGTGACATCAAGGAGAAGCTGTGCTATGTAGCTCTGGACTTTGAA
AATGAGATGGCCACGGCCGCCTCCTCTTCCTCCCTGGAGAAGAGCTACGAACTGCCTGACGGGCAGGTGA
TCACCATTGGAAACGAACGCTTCCGCTGCCCAGAGACTCTCTTCCAGCCATCTTTCATTGGGATGGAGTC
AGCGGGCATCCACGAAACCACCTATAACAGCATCATGAAGTGTGATATTGACATCAGGAAGGATCTCTAT
GCTAACAACGTCCTGTCAGGGGGTACCACCATGTACCCAGGCATTGCTGACAGGATGCAGAAGGAGATCA
CAGCCCTCGCACCCAGCACCATGAAGATCAAGATCATTGCCCCTCCAGAACGCAAGTACTCTGTCTGGAT
CGGTGGCTCCATCCTGGCTTCGCTGTCTACCTTCCAGCAGATGTGGATCAGCAAACAGGAATACGACGAA
GCTGGGCCCTCCATCGTCCACCGCAAATGCTTCTAAGAATTCTGCAGTCGACGGTACCGCGGGCCCGGGA
TCCACCGGATCTAGATAACTGATCATAATCAGCCATACCA
