>Addgene plasmid #54973 | mCherry-Alpha-Actin2-C-18 | addgene partial sequence | sequence record 97261 | mCherry-F 5'-ccccgtaatgcagaagaaga-3'
CGAGCGGATGTACCCCGAGGACGGCGCCCTGAAGGGCGAGATCAAGCAGAGGCTGAAGCTGAAGGACGGC
GGCCACTACGACGCTGAGGTCAAGACCACCTACAAGGCCAAGAAGCCCGTGCAGCTGCCCGGCGCCTACA
ACGTCAACATCAAGTTGGACATCACCTCCCACAACGAGGACTACACCATCGTGGAACAGTACGAACGCGC
CGAGGGCCGCCACTCCACCGGCGGCATGGACGAGCTGTACAAGTCCGGACTCAGATCTCGAGGAGGGTCC
AGCGGCGGTGGATCTGGGTCCAGCGGATGTGAAGAGGAAGACAGCACAGCCCTGGTGTGCGACAATGGTT
CTGGGCTCTGTAAGGCCGGCTTCGCTGGTGATGATGCTCCCAGGGCTGTTTTCCCATCCATCGTGGGACG
TCCCAGACATCAGGGAGTAATGGTTGGAATGGGCCAAAAAGACAGCTATGTGGGGGATGAAGCCCAGAGC
AAGAGAGGGATCCTGACGCTGAAGTATCCGATAGAACACGGCATCATCACCAACTGGGACGACATGGAAA
AGATCTGGCACCACTCTTTCTATAACGAGCTTCGTGTGGCCCCTGAAGAGCATCCGACACTGCTGACAGA
GGCACCACTGAACCCTAAGGCCAACCGGGAGAAAATGACCCAGATTATGTTTGAGACCTTCAATGTCCCC
GCCATGTATGTGGCTATTCAGGCTGTGCTGTCCCTCTATGCCTCTGGACGTACAACTGGTATTGTGCTGG
ACTCTGGAGATGGTGTGACTCACAACGTGCCTATCTATGAGGGCTATGCCCTGCCTCATGCCATCATGCG
TCTGGACTTGGCTGGCCGAGATCTCACCGACTACCTCATGAAGATCCTGACTGAGCGTGGCTATTCCTTC
GTGACTACTGCCGAGCGTGAGATT
