[The description below was written by a language model from this plasmid's Addgene catalogue record.]
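Description:
mCherry-Alpha-Actin2-C-18 is a mammalian expression plasmid built on the mCherry-C1 backbone (about 4.75 kb without the insert), a C1-style fluorescent-protein fusion vector in which the gene of interest is placed downstream of the fluorescent protein. It is maintained in E. coli as a high-copy plasmid under kanamycin selection, and it carries a neomycin resistance marker, so transfected mammalian cells can be selected with G418 to derive stable lines. No feature table accompanies the record, so the origin of replication and the exact arrangement of the resistance cassette are not stated. The use of an SV40 polyA reverse sequencing primer suggests an SV40 polyadenylation signal downstream of the insert.

The payload is mouse alpha-actin 2, listed under a mouse mRNA reference accession, expressed from the CMV promoter, a strong constitutive promoter in most mammalian cell types. mCherry is supplied by the backbone and sits at the N terminus of the actin, giving an mCherry–actin fusion protein. The "C-18" in the name probably denotes the C-type vector orientation and an 18-residue linker between the two proteins, but the record does not confirm this, and the cloning method is listed as unknown. The stated purpose is actin localization. When expressed in cells, the fusion is expected to incorporate into actin structures and label them red, with mCherry excitation at 587 nm and emission at 610 nm. This makes it suitable for fluorescence imaging of the actin cytoskeleton in live or fixed cells, alone or alongside spectrally distinct markers.
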