Addgene plasmid #54973: mCherry-Alpha-Actin2-C-18
Purpose: Localization: Actin, Excitation: 587, Emission: 610
Depositing lab: Michael Davidson. Depositing organization: Florida State University, Tallahassee.
Backbone
  Vector backbone: mCherry-C1
  Backbone size w/o insert (bp): 4750
  Vector type: Mammalian Expression
  Selectable markers: Neomycin (select with G418)
Growth in bacteria
  Bacterial resistance: Kanamycin, 50 μg/mL
  Growth temperature: 37°C
  Growth strain: DH5alpha
  Copy number: High Copy
Gene/Insert
  Gene/Insert name: Alpha-Actin2 (alt name: NM_007392)
  Species: M. musculus (mouse)
  Promoter: CMV
  Tag / fusion protein: mCherry (N terminal on backbone)
  Cloning method: Unknown
  Sequencing primers: 5′ CMV-F; 3′ SV40pA-R
Terms and licenses: Academic/Nonprofit Terms; Industry Terms: Not Available to Industry
Depositor comments: . Excitation = 587; Emission = 610
How to cite: mCherry-Alpha-Actin2-C-18 was a gift from Michael Davidson (Addgene plasmid # 54973 ; http://n2t.net/addgene:54973 ; RRID:Addgene_54973)
